Addgene plasmid #41288: TAL3114
Depositing lab: Keith Joung. Depositing organization: Massachusetts General Hospital. Publication: Targeted gene disruption in somatic zebrafish cells using engineered TALENs. Sander JD, Cade L, Khayter C, Reyon D, Peterson RT, Joung JK, Yeh JR. Nat Biotechnol. 2011 Aug 5;29(8):697-8. doi: 10.1038/nbt.1934. PubMed 21822241.
Backbone
  Vector backbone: JDS70
  Backbone manufacturer: Addgene plasmid #32285
  Backbone size w/o insert (bp): 6447
  Vector type: Mammalian Expression ; T7
Growth in bacteria
  Bacterial resistance: Ampicillin, 100 μg/mL
  Growth temperature: 37°C
  Growth strain: XL1 Blue
  Copy number: High Copy
Gene/Insert
  Gene/Insert name: ZebrafishCommunity-mdm2-Left (alt name: mdm2)
  Species: D. rerio (zebrafish)
  Insert size (bp): 1640
  Entrez Gene: mdm2 (a.k.a. sb:eu923, zgc:109834)
  Promoter: CMV
  Tag / fusion protein: 3X Flag (N terminal on backbone); WT FOKI (C terminal on backbone)
  Cloning method: Restriction Enzyme; 5′ cloning site N/A (destroyed during cloning); 3′ cloning site N/A (destroyed during cloning)
  Sequencing primers: 5′ CMV-F; 3′ BGH-rev
Terms and licenses: Academic/Nonprofit Terms; Industry Terms: Not Available to Industry
Depositor comments: Target binding site: TTATGTTTTATTTAGGGA It is strongly recommended that users perform a diagnostic digest to verify this plasmid prior to use. For example, a double digest of the plasmid with BamHI and KpnI should result in two bands at 2.3kb and 5.8kb.
How to cite: TAL3114 was a gift from Keith Joung (Addgene plasmid # 41288 ; http://n2t.net/addgene:41288 ; RRID:Addgene_41288)
