[The description below was written by a language model from this plasmid's Addgene catalogue record.]
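Description:
TAL3114 is a TALEN expression plasmid encoding the "left" monomer of a nuclease pair designed against the zebrafish (D. rerio) mdm2 gene. It is built on the JDS70 backbone (about 6.4 kb without insert), a TALEN framework vector classed as a mammalian expression plasmid that also carries a T7 promoter. It is maintained in E. coli as a high-copy plasmid under ampicillin selection. The record does not include a feature table, so details such as the origin of replication and the polyadenylation signal are not explicitly documented, although the listed sequencing primers imply a CMV promoter upstream and a BGH-derived region downstream of the coding sequence.

The roughly 1.6 kb insert is best understood not as mdm2 coding sequence but as an engineered array of TAL effector repeats that recognises a specific 18-nucleotide site in the mdm2 locus. It was cloned by restriction enzyme methods into sites that were destroyed in the process. The backbone supplies the flanking parts: an N-terminal 3X Flag tag for detection and a C-terminal wild-type FokI nuclease domain. Because FokI cleaves only as a dimer, this left monomer must be paired with a matching right-hand TALEN that binds the opposite strand nearby. The resulting double-strand break is repaired imprecisely, producing gene-disrupting insertions and deletions.

The CMV promoter allows direct expression in transfected vertebrate cells. The T7 promoter would permit in vitro transcription of TALEN mRNA, a common route for embryo injection, consistent with the associated work on targeted gene disruption in somatic zebrafish cells. The depositor recommends confirming the plasmid by diagnostic digest before use.
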