>Addgene plasmid #41288 | TAL3114 | depositor partial sequence | sequence record 54927 | TAL3114 sequence 2430 bps
TCTAGAGCTAGCACCATGGACTACAAAGACCATGACGGTGATTATAAAGATCATGACATCGATTACAAGG
ATGACGATGACAAGATGGCCCCCAAGAAGAAGAGGAAGGTGGGCATTCACCGCGGGGTACCTATGGTGGA
CTTGAGGACACTCGGTTATTCGCAACAGCAACAGGAGAAAATCAAGCCTAAGGTCAGGAGCACCGTCGCG
CAACACCACGAGGCGCTTGTGGGGCATGGCTTCACTCATGCGCATATTGTCGCGCTTTCACAGCACCCTG
CGGCGCTTGGGACGGTGGCTGTCAAATACCAAGATATGATTGCGGCCCTGCCCGAAGCCACGCACGAGGC
AATTGTAGGGGTCGGTAAACAGTGGTCGGGAGCGCGAGCACTTGAGGCGCTGCTGACTGTGGCGGGTGAG
CTTAGGGGGCCTCCGCTCCAGCTCGACACCGGGCAGCTGCTGAAGATCGCGAAGAGAGGGGGAGTAACAG
CGGTAGAGGCAGTGCACGCCTGGCGCAATGCGCTCACCGGGGCCCCCTTGAACCTGACCCCAGACCAGGT
AGTCGCAATCGCGTCAAACGGAGGGGGAAAGCAAGCCCTGGAAACCGTGCAAAGGTTGTTGCCGGTCCTT
TGTCAAGACCACGGCCTTACACCGGAGCAAGTCGTGGCCATTGCAAGCAACATCGGTGGCAAACAGGCTC
TTGAGACGGTTCAGAGACTTCTCCCAGTTCTCTGTCAAGCCCACGGGCTGACTCCCGATCAAGTTGTAGC
GATTGCGTCCAACGGTGGAGGGAAACAAGCATTGGAGACTGTCCAACGGCTCCTTCCCGTGTTGTGTCAA
GCCCACGGTTTGACGCCTGCACAAGTGGTCGCCATCGCCAACAACAACGGCGGTAAGCAGGCGCTGGAAA
CAGTACAGCGCCTGCTGCCTGTACTGTGCCAGGATCATGGACTGACCCCAGACCAGGTAGTCGCAATCGC
GTCAAACGGAGGGGGAAAGCAAGCCCTGGAAACCGTGCAAAGGTTGTTGCCGGTCCTTTGTCAAGACCAC
GGCCTTACACCGGAGCAAGTCGTGGCCATTGCAAGCAATGGGGGTGGCAAACAGGCTCTTGAGACGGTTC
AGAGACTTCTCCCAGTTCTCTGTCAAGCCCACGGGCTGACTCCCGATCAAGTTGTAGCGATTGCGTCCAA
CGGTGGAGGGAAACAAGCATTGGAGACTGTCCAACGGCTCCTTCCCGTGTTGTGTCAAGCCCACGGTTTG
ACGCCTGCACAAGTGGTCGCCATCGCCTCGAATGGCGGCGGTAAGCAGGCGCTGGAAACAGTACAGCGCC
TGCTGCCTGTACTGTGCCAGGATCATGGACTGACCCCAGACCAGGTAGTCGCAATCGCGTCGAACATTGG
GGGAAAGCAAGCCCTGGAAACCGTGCAAAGGTTGTTGCCGGTCCTTTGTCAAGACCACGGCCTTACACCG
GAGCAAGTCGTGGCCATTGCAAGCAATGGGGGTGGCAAACAGGCTCTTGAGACGGTTCAGAGACTTCTCC
CAGTTCTCTGTCAAGCCCACGGGCTGACTCCCGATCAAGTTGTAGCGATTGCGTCCAACGGTGGAGGGAA
ACAAGCATTGGAGACTGTCCAACGGCTCCTTCCCGTGTTGTGTCAAGCCCACGGTTTGACGCCTGCACAA
GTGGTCGCCATCGCCTCGAATGGCGGCGGTAAGCAGGCGCTGGAAACAGTACAGCGCCTGCTGCCTGTAC
TGTGCCAGGATCATGGACTGACCCCAGACCAGGTAGTCGCAATCGCGTCGAACATTGGGGGAAAGCAAGC
CCTGGAAACCGTGCAAAGGTTGTTGCCGGTCCTTTGTCAAGACCACGGCCTTACACCGGAGCAAGTCGTG
GCCATTGCAAATAATAACGGTGGCAAACAGGCTCTTGAGACGGTTCAGAGACTTCTCCCAGTTCTCTGTC
AAGCCCACGGGCTGACTCCCGATCAAGTTGTAGCGATTGCGAATAACAATGGAGGGAAACAAGCATTGGA
GACTGTCCAACGGCTCCTTCCCGTGTTGTGTCAAGCCCACGGTTTGACGCCTGCACAAGTGGTCGCCATC
GCCAACAACAACGGCGGTAAGCAGGCGCTGGAAACAGTACAGCGCCTGCTGCCTGTACTGTGCCAGGATC
ATGGACTGACACCCGAACAGGTGGTCGCCATTGCTTCTAACATCGGAGGACGGCCAGCCTTGGAGTCCAT
CGTAGCCCAATTGTCCAGGCCCGATCCCGCGTTGGCTGCGTTAACGAATGACCATCTGGTGGCGTTGGCA
TGTCTTGGTGGACGACCCGCGCTCGATGCAGTCAAAAAGGGTCTGCCTCATGCTCCCGCATTGATCAAAA
GAACCAACCGGCGGATTCCCGAGAGAACTTCCCATCGAGTCGCGGGATCC
