>Addgene plasmid #41288 | TAL3114 | addgene partial sequence | sequence record 56447 | JDS-TALEN-F 5'-TAGGGGTCGGTAAACAGTGG-3'
GCGCTGCTGACTGTGGCGGGTGAGCTTAGGGGGCCTCCGCTCCAGCTCGACACCGGGCAGCTGCTGAAGA
TCGCGAAGAGAGGGGGAGTAACAGCGGTAGAGGCAGTGCACGCCTGGCGCAATGCGCTCACCGGGGCCCC
CTTGAACCTGACCCCAGACCAGGTAGTCGCAATCGCGTCAAACGGAGGGGGAAAGCAAGCCCTGGAAACC
GTGCAAAGGTTGTTGCCGGTCCTTTGTCAAGACCACGGCCTTACACCGGAGCAAGTCGTGGCCATTGCAA
GCAACATCGGTGGCAAACAGGCTCTTGAGACGGTTCAGAGACTTCTCCCAGTTCTCTGTCAAGCCCACGG
GCTGACTCCCGATCAAGTTGTAGCGATTGCGTCCAACGGTGGAGGGAAACAAGCATTGGAGACTGTCCAA
CGGCTCCTTCCCGTGTTGTGTCAAGCCCACGGTTTGACGCCTGCACAAGTGGTCGCCATCGCCAACAACA
ACGGCGGTAAGCAGGCGCTGGAAACAGTACAGCGCCTGCTGCCTGTACTGTGCCAGGATCATGGACTGAC
CCCAGACCAGGTAGTCGCAATCGCGTCAAACGGAGGGGGAAAGCAAGCCCTGGAAACCGTGCAAAGGTTG
TTGCCGGTCCTTTGTCAAGACCACGGCCTTACACCGGAGCAAGTCGTGGCCATTGCAAGCAATGGGGGTG
GCAAACAGGCTCTTGAGACGGTTCAGAGACTTCTCCCAGTTCTCTGTCAAGCCCACGGGCTGACTCCCGA
TCAAGTTGTAGCGATTGCGTCCAACGGTGGAGGGAAACAAGCATTGGAGACTGTCCAACGGCTCCTTCCC
GTGTTGTGTCAAGCCCACGGTTTGACGCCTGCACAAGTGGTCGCCATCGCCTCGAATGGCGGCGGTAAGC
AGGCGCTGGAAACAGTACAGCGC
